>Addgene plasmid #49800 | VSVG-YFP-2xUVR8 | depositor full sequence | sequence record 74283 | VSVG-YFP-2xUVR8 sequence 10068 bps
ACGCGTTCGAGCTCGCCCCGTTACATAACTTACGGTAAATGGCCCGCCTGGCTGACCGCCCAACGACCCC
CGCCCATTGACGTCAATAATGACGTATGTTCCCATAGTAACGCCAATAGGGACTTTCCATTGACGTCAAT
GGGTGGAGTATTTACGGTAAACTGCCCACTTGGCAGTACATCAAGTGTATCATATGCCAAGTACGCCCCC
TATTGACGTCAATGACGGTAAATGGCCCGCCTGGCATTATGCCCAGTACATGACCTTATGGGACTTTCCT
ACTTGGCAGTACATCTACGTATTAGTCATCGCTATTACCATGGTGATGCGGTTTTGGCAGTACATCAATG
GGCGTGGATAGCGGTTTGACTCACGGGGATTTCCAAGTCTCCACCCCATTGACGTCAATGGGAGTTTGTT
TTGGCACCAAAATCAACGGGACTTTCCAAAATGTCGTAACAACTCCGCCCCATTGACGCAAATGGGCGGT
AGGCGTGTACGGTGGGAGGTCTATATAAGCAGAGCTCGTTTAGTGAACCGTCAGATCGCCTGGAGACGCC
ATCCACGCTGTTTTGACCTCCATAGAAGACACCGGGACCGATCCAGCCTCCGGGGGATCTTGGTGGCGTG
AAACTCCCGCACCTCTTCGGCCAGCGAATTCAAGCTTCGAATTCGCCATGAAGTGCCTTTTGTACTTAGC
TTTTTTATTCATCGGGGTGAATTGCAAGTTCACCATAGTTTTTCCACACAACCAAAAAGGAAACTGGAAA
AATGTTCCTTCCAATTACCATTATTGCCCGTCAAGCTCAGATTTAAATTGGCATAATGACTTAATAGGCA
CAGCCTTACAAGTCAAAATGCCCAAGAGTCACAAGGCTATTCAAGCAGACGGTTGGATGTGTCATGCTTC
CAAATGGGTCACTACTTGTGATTTCCGCTGGTACGGACCGAAGTATATAACACATTCCATCCGATCCTTC
ACTCCATCTGTAGAACAATGCAAGGAAAGCATTGAACAAACGAAACAAGGAACTTGGCTGAATCCAGGCT
TCCCTCCTCAAAGTTGTGGATATGCAACTGTGACGGATGCTGAAGCAGCGATTGTCCAGGTGACTCCTCA
CCATGTGCTTGTTGATGAATACACAGGAGAATGGGTTGATTCACAGTTCATCAACGGAAAATGCAGCAAT
GACATATGCCCCACTGTCCATAACTCCACAACCTGGCATTCCGACTATAAGGTCAAAGGGCTATGTGATT
CTAACCTCATTTCCACGGACATCACCTTCTTCTCAGAGGACGGAGAGCTATCATCCCTAGGAAAGGAGGG
CACAGGGTTCAGAAGTAACTACTTTGCTTATGAAACTGGAGACAAGGCCTGCAAAATGCAGTACTGCAAG
CATTGGGGAGTCAGACTCCCATCAGGTGTCTGGTTCGAGATGGCTGATAAGGATCTCTTTGCTGCAGCCA
GATTCCCTGAATGCCCAGAAGGGTCAAGTATCTCTGCTCCATCTCAGACCTCAGTGGATGTAAGTCTCAT
TCAGGACGTTGAGAGGATCTTGGATTATTCCCTCTGCCAAGAAACCTGGAGCAAAATCAGAGCGGGTCTT
CCCATCTCTCCAGTGGATCTCAGCTATCTTGCTCCTAAAAACCCAGGAACCGGTCCTGTCTTTACCATAA
TCAATGGTACCCTAAAATACTTTGAGACCAGATACATCAGAGTCGATATTGCTGCTCCAATCCTCTCAAG
AATGGTCGGAATGATCAGTGGAACTACCACAGAAAGGGAACTGTGGGATGACTGGGCTCCATATGAAGAC
GTGGAAATTGGACCCAATGGAGTTCTGAGGACCAGTTTAGGATATAAGTTTCCTTTATATATGATTGGAC
ATGGTATGTTGGACTCCGATCTTCATCTTAGCTCAAAGGCTCAGGTGTTTGAACATCCTCACATTCAAGA
CGCTGCTTCGCAGCTTCCTGATGATGAGACTTTATTTTTTGGTGATACTGGGCTATCCAAAAATCCAATC
GAGTTTGTAGAAGGTTGGTTCAGTAGTTGGAAGAGCTCTATTGCCTCTTTTTTCTTTATCATAGGGTTAA
TCATTGGACTATTCTTGGTTCTCCGAGTTGGTATTTATCTTTGCATTAAATTAAAGCACACCAAGAAAAG
ACAGATTTATACAGACATAGAGATGAACCGACTTGGAAAGGATCTCCCCGCCGAACAGAAACTCATCTCC
GAAGAAGACCTGGATCCACCGGTCGCCACCATGGTGAGCAAGGGCGAGGAGCTGTTCACCGGGGTGGTGC
CCATCCTGGTCGAGCTGGACGGCGACGTAAACGGCCACAAGTTCAGCGTGTCCGGCGAGGGCGAGGGCGA
TGCCACCTACGGCAAGCTGACCCTGAAGTTCATCTGCACCACCGGCAAGCTGCCCGTGCCCTGGCCCACC
CTCGTGACCACCTTCGGCTACGGCCTGCAGTGCTTCGCCCGCTACCCCGACCACATGAAGCAGCACGACT
TCTTCAAGTCCGCCATGCCCGAAGGCTACGTCCAGGAGCGCACCATCTTCTTCAAGGACGACGGCAACTA
CAAGACCCGCGCCGAGGTGAAGTTCGAGGGCGACACCCTGGTGAACCGCATCGAGCTGAAGGGCATCGAC
TTCAAGGAGGACGGCAACATCCTGGGGCACAAGCTGGAGTACAACTACAACAGCCACAACGTCTATATCA
TGGCCGACAAGCAGAAGAACGGCATCAAGGTGAACTTCAAGATCCGCCACAACATCGAGGACGGCAGCGT
GCAGCTCGCCGACCACTACCAGCAGAACACCCCCATCGGCGACGGCCCCGTGCTGCTGCCCGACAACCAC
TACCTGAGCTACCAGTCCGCCCTGAGCAAAGACCCCAACGAGAAGCGCGATCACATGGTCCTGCTGGAGT
TCGTGACCGCCGCCGGGATCACTCTCGGCATGGACGAGCTGTACAGTGGTGGTGGAGGGGGGGGACTCAG
ATCTCGAGCCACCATGGCGGAGGATATGGCTGCCGACGAAGTTACGGCTCCTCCTCGTAAGGTTCTTATC
ATCTCCGCTGGTGCTAGCCACTCCGTCGCTCTTCTCTCTGGTGACATTGTTTGTTCTTGGGGTCGAGGAG
AGGATGGACAGTTAGGTCATGGCGATGCAGAGGATCGACCTTCTCCGACTCAGCTTAGCGCTTTAGATGG
CCACCAAATTGTTTCCGTTACCTGTGGTGCTGATCACACTGTTGCTTATTCACAATCAGGCATGGAAGTC
TACAGTTGGGGATGGGGTGATTTTGGGAGATTAGGCCATGGTAACTCAAGCGACTTGTTTACTCCGCTAC
CAATCAAAGCATTGCACGGTATTCGGATCAAGCAGATTGCTTGTGGGGATAGTCATTGTTTGGCTGTCAC
TATGGAAGGAGAGGTCCAGAGTTGGGGCCGCAACCAGAATGGTCAACTTGGTCTGGGGGACACCGAAGAT
TCTCTAGTGCCTCAGAAGATTCAAGCCTTTGAGGGAATACGAATCAAAATGGTTGCTGCTGGTGCAGAAC
ACACTGCTGCAGTTACAGAAGATGGTGACCTCTATGGATGGGGCTGGGGAAGATACGGAAATTTGGGATT
AGGTGACCGGACTGACCGCTTAGTTCCTGAAAGAGTTACCTCTACTGGTGGTGAGAAAATGTCAATGGTT
GCTTGTGGATGGCGGCACACAATATCAGTTTCCTACTCTGGAGCATTGTATACTTATGGATGGAGCAAAT
ATGGACAGCTAGGACATGGAGACTTGGAGGATCACCTTATTCCTCACAAACTGGAAGCACTGAGCAACAG
TTTTATCTCCCAGATTTCGGGAGGTTGGAGACATACAATGGCATTGACTTCAGATGGAAAACTATATGGA
TGGGGTTGGAATAAGTTTGGACAAGTAGGAGTCGGCAATAATTTAGATCAGTGTTCTCCTGTGCAAGTGC
GATTTCCCGATGATCAGAAAGTAGTTCAAGTCTCATGTGGATGGAGACATACCTTGGCTGTCACTGAAAG
AAATAACGTGTTTGCTTGGGGTAGAGGTACAAATGGACAGCTCGGCATTGGAGAGTCGGTTGACAGGAAC
TTTCCCAAGATTATAGAGGCACTCAGCGTCGATGGAGCAAGTGGACAACATATAGAATCTTCTAATATCG
ATCCATCTTCAGGGAAAAGCTGGGTGTCGCCTGCAGAGAGATATGCAGTTGTTCCTGATGAAACGGGCCT
AACGGATGGTTCAAGCAAAGGTAATGGAGGTGATATCAGTGTTCCACAAACTGATGTCAAGCGTGTACGA
ATTAAGCTTGGGGGCGGAGGCGCGGAGGATATGGCTGCCGACGAAGTTACGGCTCCTCCTCGTAAGGTTC
TTATCATCTCCGCTGGTGCTAGCCACTCCGTCGCTCTTCTCTCTGGTGACATTGTTTGTTCTTGGGGTCG
AGGAGAGGATGGACAGTTAGGTCATGGCGATGCAGAGGATCGACCTTCTCCGACTCAGCTTAGCGCTTTA
GATGGCCACCAAATTGTTTCCGTTACCTGTGGTGCTGATCACACTGTTGCTTATTCACAATCAGGCATGG
AAGTCTACAGTTGGGGATGGGGTGATTTTGGGAGATTAGGCCATGGTAACTCAAGCGACTTGTTTACTCC
GCTACCAATCAAAGCATTGCACGGTATTCGGATCAAGCAGATTGCTTGTGGGGATAGTCATTGTTTGGCT
GTCACTATGGAAGGAGAGGTCCAGAGTTGGGGCCGCAACCAGAATGGTCAACTTGGTCTGGGGGACACCG
AAGATTCTCTAGTGCCTCAGAAGATTCAAGCCTTTGAGGGAATACGAATCAAAATGGTTGCTGCTGGTGC
AGAACACACTGCTGCAGTTACAGAAGATGGTGACCTCTATGGATGGGGCTGGGGAAGATACGGAAATTTG
GGATTAGGTGACCGGACTGACCGCTTAGTTCCTGAAAGAGTTACCTCTACTGGTGGTGAGAAAATGTCAA
TGGTTGCTTGTGGATGGCGGCACACAATATCAGTTTCCTACTCTGGAGCATTGTATACTTATGGATGGAG
CAAATATGGACAGCTAGGACATGGAGACTTGGAGGATCACCTTATTCCTCACAAACTGGAAGCACTGAGC
AACAGTTTTATCTCCCAGATTTCGGGAGGTTGGAGACATACAATGGCATTGACTTCAGATGGAAAACTAT
ATGGATGGGGTTGGAATAAGTTTGGACAAGTAGGAGTCGGCAATAATTTAGATCAGTGTTCTCCTGTGCA
AGTGCGATTTCCCGATGATCAGAAAGTAGTTCAAGTCTCATGTGGATGGAGACATACCTTGGCTGTCACT
GAAAGAAATAACGTGTTTGCTTGGGGTAGAGGTACAAATGGACAGCTCGGCATTGGAGAGTCGGTTGACA
GGAACTTTCCCAAGATTATAGAGGCACTCAGCGTCGATGGAGCAAGTGGACAACATATAGAATCTTCTAA
TATCGATCCATCTTCAGGGAAAAGCTGGGTGTCGCCTGCAGAGAGATATGCAGTTGTTCCTGATGAAACG
GGCCTAACGGATGGTTCAAGCAAAGGTAATGGAGGTGATATCAGTGTTCCACAAACTGATGTCAAGCGTG
TACGAATTGGGTCGACGGTACCGCGGGCCCGGGATACTAGTTATCCGTACGACGTACCAGACTACGCATA
AGAAAAGTGAGGATCCTGAGAACTTCAGGGTGAGTTTGGGGACCCTTGATTGTTCTTTCTTTTTCGCTAT
TGTAAAATTCATGTTATATGGAGGGGGCAAAGTTTTCAGGGTGTTGTTTAGAATGGGAAGATGTCCCTTG
TATCACCATGGACCCTCATGATAATTTTGTTTCTTTCACTTTCTACTCTGTTGACAACCATTGTCTCCTC
TTATTTTCTTTTCATTTTCTGTAACTTTTTCGTTAAACTTTAGCTTGCATTTGTAACGAATTTTTAAATT
CACTTTTGTTTATTTGTCAGATTGTAAGTACTTTCTCTAATCACTTTTTTTTCAAGGCAATCAGGGTATA
TTATATTGTACTTCAGCACAGTTTTAGAGAACAATTGTTATAATTAAATGATAAGGTAGAATATTTCTGC
ATATAAATTCTGGCTGGCGTGGAAATATTCTTATTGGTAGAAACAACTACATCCTGGTCATCATCCTGCC
TTTCTCTTTATGGTTACAATGATATACACTGTTTGAGATGAGGATAAAATACTCTGAGTCCAAACCGGGC
CCCTCTGCTAACCATGTTCATGCCTTCTTCTTTTTCCTACAGCTCCTGGGCAACGTGCTGGTTGTTGTGC
TGTCTCATCATTTTGGCAAAGGATTCACTCCTCAGGTGCAGGCTGCCTATCAGAAGGTGGTGGCTGGTGT
GGCCAATGCCCTGGCTCACAAATACCACTGAGATCTTTTTCCCTCTGCCAAAAATTATGGGGACATCATG
AAGCCCCTTGAGCATCTGACTTCTGGCTAATAAAGGAAATTTATTTTCATTGCAATAGTGTGTTGGAATT
TTTTGTGTCTCTCACTCGGAAGGACATATGGGAGGGCAAATCATTTAAAACATCAGAATGAGTATTTGGT
TTAGAGTTTGGCAACATATGCCATATGCTGGCTGCCATGAACAAAGGTGGCTATAAAGAGGTCATCAGTA
TATGAAACAGCCCCCTGCTGTCCATTCCTTATTCCATAGAAAAGCCTTGACTTGAGGTTAGATTTTTTTT
ATATTTTGTTTTGTGTTATTTTTTTCTTTAACATCCCTAAAATTTTCCTTACATGTTTTACTAGCCAGAT
TTTTCCTCCTCTCCTGACTACTCCCAGTCATAGCTGTCCCTCTTCTCTTATGAAGATCCCTCGAGGAGCT
TTTTGCAAAAGCCCTAGGCCTCCAAAAAAGCCTCTTCACTACTTCTGGAATAGCTCAGAGGCCGAGGCGG
CCTCGGCCTCTGCATAAATAAAAAAAATTAGTCAGCCATGGGGCGGAGAATGGGCGGAACTGGGCGGAGT
TAGGGGCGGGATGGGCGGAGTTAGGGGCGGGACTATGGTTGCTGACTAATTGCTGCATTAATGAATCGGC
CAACGCGCGGGGAGAGGCGGTTTGCGTATTGGGCGCTCTTCCGCTTCCTCGCTCACTGACTCGCTGCGCT
CGGTCGTTCGGCTGCGGCGAGCGGTATCAGCTCACTCAAAGGCGGTAATACGGTTATCCACAGAATCAGG
GGATAACGCAGGAAAGAACATGTGAGCAAAAGGCCAGCAAAAGGCCAGGAACCGTAAAAAGGCCGCGTTG
CTGGCGTTTTTCCATAGGCTCCGCCCCCCTGACGAGCATCACAAAAATCGACGCTCAAGTCAGAGGTGGC
GAAACCCGACAGGACTATAAAGATACCAGGCGTTTCCCCCTGGAAGCTCCCTCGTGCGCTCTCCTGTTCC
GACCCTGCCGCTTACCGGATACCTGTCCGCCTTTCTCCCTTCGGGAAGCGTGGCGCTTTCTCATAGCTCA
CGCTGTAGGTATCTCAGTTCGGTGTAGGTCGTTCGCTCCAAGCTGGGCTGTGTGCACGAACCCCCCGTTC
AGCCCGACCGCTGCGCCTTATCCGGTAACTATCGTCTTGAGTCCAACCCGGTAAGACACGACTTATCGCC
ACTGGCAGCAGCCACTGGTAACAGGATTAGCAGAGCGAGGTATGTAGGCGGTGCTACAGAGTTCTTGAAG
TGGTGGCCTAACTACGGCTACACTAGAAGGACAGTATTTGGTATCTGCGCTCTGCTGAAGCCAGTTACCT
TCGGAAAAAGAGTTGGTAGCTCTTGATCCGGCAAACAAACCACCGCTGGTAGCGGTGGTTTTTTTGTTTG
CAAGCAGCAGATTACGCGCAGAAAAAAAGGATCTCAAGAAGATCCTTTGATCTTTTCTACGGGGTCTGAC
GCTCAGTGGAACGAAAACTCACGTTAAGGGATTTTGGTCATGAGATTATCAAAAAGGATCTTCACCTAGA
TCCTTTTAAATTAAAAATGAAGTTTTAAATCAATCTAAAGTATATATGAGTAAACTTGGTCTGACAGTTA
CCAATGCTTAATCAGTGAGGCACCTATCTCAGCGATCTGTCTATTTCGTTCATCCATAGTTGCCTGACTC
CCCGTCGTGTAGATAACTACGATACGGGAGGGCTTACCATCTGGCCCCAGTGCTGCAATGATACCGCGAG
ACCCACGCTCACCGGCTCCAGATTTATCAGCAATAAACCAGCCAGCCGGAAGGGCCGAGCGCAGAAGTGG
TCCTGCAACTTTATCCGCCTCCATCCAGTCTATTAATTGTTGCCGGGAAGCTAGAGTAAGTAGTTCGCCA
GTTAATAGTTTGCGCAACGTTGTTGCCATTGCTACAGGCATCGTGGTGTCACGCTCGTCGTTTGGTATGG
CTTCATTCAGCTCCGGTTCCCAACGATCAAGGCGAGTTACATGATCCCCCATGTTGTGCAAAAAAGCGGT
TAGCTCCTTCGGTCCTCCGATCGTTGTCAGAAGTAAGTTGGCCGCAGTGTTATCACTCATGGTTATGGCA
GCACTGCATAATTCTCTTACTGTCATGCCATCCGTAAGATGCTTTTCTGTGACTGGTGAGTACTCAACCA
AGTCATTCTGAGAATAGTGTATGCGGCGACCGAGTTGCTCTTGCCCGGCGTCAATACGGGATAATACCGC
GCCACATAGCAGAACTTTAAAAGTGCTCATCATTGCCACCTCCACCTGAAAACGTTCTTCGGGGCGAAAA
CTCTCAAGGATCTTACCGCTGTTGAGATCCAGTTCGATGTAACCCACTCGTGCACCCAACTGATCTTCAG
CATCTTTTACTTTCACCAGCGTTTCTGGGTGAGCAAAAACAGGAAGGCAAAATGCCGCAAAAAAGGGAAT
AAGGGCGACACGGAAATGTTGAATACTCATACTCTTCCTTTTTCAATATTATTGAAGCATTTATCAGGGT
TATTGTCTCATGAGCGGATACATATTTGAATGTATTTAGAAAAATAAACAAATAGGGGTTCCGCGCACAT
TTCCCCGAAAAGTGCCACCTGACGTCTAAGAAACCATTATTATCATGACATTAACCTATAAAAATAGGCG
TATCACGAGGCCCTTTCGTCTCGCGCGTTTCGGTGATGACGGTGAAAACCTCTGACACATGCAGCTCCCG
GAGACGGTCACAGCTTGTCTGTAAGCGGATGCCGGGAGCAGACAAGCCCGTCAGGGCGCGTCAGCGGGTG
TTGGCGGGTGTCGGGGCTGGCTTAACTATGCGGCATCAGAGCAGATTGTACTGAGAGTGCACCATATGCG
GTGTGAAATACCGCACAGATGCGTAAGGAGAAAATACCGCATCAGGAAATTGTAAACGTTAATATTTTGT
TAAAATTCGCGTTAAATTTTTGTTAAATCAGCTCATTTTTTAACCAATAGGCCGAAATCGGCAAAATCCC
TTATAAATCAAAAGAATAGACCGAGATAGGGT
[37 nt withheld, positions 9553-9589]
AAAGAACGTGGACTCCAACGTCAAAGG
[49 nt withheld, positions 9617-9665]
T
[91 nt withheld, positions 9667-9757]
G
[124 nt withheld, positions 9759-9882]
CGCGCCATTCGCCATTCAGGCTGCGCAACTGTTGGGAAGGGCGATCGGTGCGGGCCTCTTCGCTATTACG
CCAGCTGGCGAAAGGGGGATGTGCTGCAAGGCGATTAAGTTGGGTAACGCCAGGGTTTTCCCAGTCACGA
CGTTGTAAAACGACGGCCAGTGAATTGTAATACGACTCACTATAGG
Features (pLannotate 1.2.2; 22 found; start..end, strand, type, name):
     19..322     +  enhancer       CMV enhancer: human cytomegalovirus immediate early enhancer
    323..526     +  promoter       CMV promoter: human cytomegalovirus (CMV) immediate early promoter
    616..655     +  5'UTR          HSV TK 5'-UTR: 5' untranslated region from the herpes simplex virus thymidine kinase gene
    678..2210    +  CDS            G: GLYCO_VSIVO - Experimental evidence at protein level: Swiss-Prot protein existence level 1. Attaches the virus to host cellular receptor, inducing clathrin-dependent endocytosis of the virion. In the endosome, the acidic pH induces conformational changes in the glycoprotein trimer, which trigger fusion between virus and endosomal membrane. In neurons, neo-synthesized glycoproteins are sorted to the dendrites, where the virus buds. From Vesicular stomatitis Indiana virus (strain Orsay) (VSIV). Used to pseudotype many virus-like particles like lentiviral vector, because of its broad spectrum of
   2271..2984    +  CDS            EYFP: EYFP is a basic (constitutively fluorescent) green/yellow fluorescent protein published in 1996, derived from Aequorea victoria. It is reported to be a very rapidly-maturing weak dimer with high acid sensitivity.
   3003..3019    +  misc_feature   MCS (fragment): multiple cloning site
   3024..4343    +  CDS            UVR8: UVR8_ARATH - Experimental evidence at protein level: Swiss-Prot protein existence level 1. UV-B specific signaling component that acts as UV-B photoreceptor and plays a key role in establishing UV-protective responses in plants. Upon UV-B irradiation, UVR8 undergoes an immediate switch from homodimer to monomer, accumulates in the nucleus, interacts with the photomorphogenic repressor COP1 and regulates the expression of the transcription factor HY5 by associating with chromatin (through histone H2B binding) in the HY5 promoter region. UVR8 is involved in controlling aspects of leaf growth and
   4362..5678    +  CDS            UVR8: UVR8_ARATH - Experimental evidence at protein level: Swiss-Prot protein existence level 1. UV-B specific signaling component that acts as UV-B photoreceptor and plays a key role in establishing UV-protective responses in plants. Upon UV-B irradiation, UVR8 undergoes an immediate switch from homodimer to monomer, accumulates in the nucleus, interacts with the photomorphogenic repressor COP1 and regulates the expression of the transcription factor HY5 by associating with chromatin (through histone H2B binding) in the HY5 promoter region. UVR8 is involved in controlling aspects of leaf growth and
   5681..5705    +  misc_feature   MCS (fragment): multiple cloning site
   5770..6342    +  intron         β-globin intron: intron from rabbit β-globin gene
   6346..6468    +  CDS            HBB: HBB_COLGU - Experimental evidence at transcript level: Swiss-Prot protein existence level 2. Involved in oxygen transport from the lung to the various peripheral tissues. From Colobus guereza (Mantled guereza) (Eastern black-and-white colobus monkey).
   6539..6594    +  polyA_signal   β-globin poly(A) signal: rabbit β-globin polyadenylation signal (Gil and Proudfoot, 1987)
   6932..7122    -  promoter       SV40 promoter: SV40 early promoter
   7122..7176    -  CDS            lacI (fragment): lac repressor; lacI; The lac repressor binds to the lac operator to inhibit transcription in E. coli. This inhibition can be relieved by adding lactose or isopropyl-β-D-thiogalactopyranoside (IPTG).
   7359..7947    -  rep_origin     ori: high-copy-number ColE1/pMB1/pBR322/pUC origin of replication
   8118..8990    -  CDS            AmpR: β-lactamase; bla; confers resistance to ampicillin, carbenicillin, and related antibiotics
   8991..9095    -  promoter       AmpR promoter: bla
   9190..9225    +  CDS            rop (fragment): Rop protein, which maintains plasmids at low copy number; rop
   9327..9426    +  misc_feature   bom (fragment): basis of mobility region from pBR322
   9427..9882    -  rep_origin     f1 ori (sequence partly withheld): f1 bacteriophage origin of replication; arrow indicates direction of (+) strand synthesis
   9890..10047   -  CDS            lacZα (fragment): LacZα fragment of β-galactosidase; lacZ fragment
  10050..10068   +  promoter       T7 promoter: promoter for bacteriophage T7 RNA polymerase
