[The description below was written by a language model from this plasmid's Addgene catalogue record, the feature table of its GenBank file and pLannotate feature annotations shown in this document.]
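Description:
VSVG-YFP-2xUVR8 is a mammalian expression plasmid built on the pC4-Fm2E backbone (Ariad) that encodes a light-releasable secretory cargo. It is about 10.1 kb and is propagated in E. coli as a high-copy plasmid through a ColE1/pUC-type origin with ampicillin selection (β-lactamase). An f1 origin and remnants of lacZα, lacI, rop and bom, along with an isolated SV40 early promoter, are backbone leftovers. No mammalian selection marker is annotated, which fits transient transfection use.

The expression cassette is driven by the human CMV immediate-early enhancer and promoter followed by an HSV TK 5' UTR. It is completed downstream by a rabbit β-globin intron, a short β-globin exon fragment and the β-globin polyadenylation signal. The roughly 5.1 kb insert is a single in-frame fusion of vesicular stomatitis virus glycoprotein (VSVG), recorded as carrying the ts045 mutations, followed by EYFP and then two tandem copies of the Arabidopsis UV-B photoreceptor UVR8. UVR8 is a homodimer in the dark and switches to monomers on UV-B illumination. The stated purpose is light-triggered trafficking, with the UVR8 repeats providing the light-responsive element and YFP allowing the cargo to be followed by fluorescence microscopy. The catalogue also lists C-terminal HA and MYC tags. These are not annotated in the full-sequence feature table. The accompanying 900 bp GenBank record covers only part of the plasmid and annotates just an HA epitope on the complementary strand, so their exact positions cannot be confirmed here.
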