Addgene plasmid #49800: VSVG-YFP-2xUVR8
Purpose: expresses VSVG fused to UVR8 for light-triggered trafficking
Depositing lab: Matthew Kennedy. Depositing organization: University of Colorado Denver and Anschutz Medical Campus. Publication: A light-triggered protein secretion system. Chen D, Gibson ES, Kennedy MJ. J Cell Biol. 2013 May 13;201(4):631-40. doi: 10.1083/jcb.201210119. PubMed 23671313.
Backbone
  Vector backbone: pC4-Fm2E
  Backbone manufacturer: Ariad
  Vector type: Mammalian Expression
Growth in bacteria
  Bacterial resistance: Ampicillin, 100 μg/mL
  Growth temperature: 37°C
  Growth strain: DH5alpha
  Copy number: High Copy
Gene/Insert
  Gene/Insert name: VSVG-YFP-2xUVR8
  Insert size (bp): 5064
  Mutation: VSVG contains ts045 mutations
  Tag / fusion protein: YFP (C terminal on insert); HA (C terminal on insert); MYC (C terminal on insert)
Terms and licenses: Academic/Nonprofit Terms; Industry Terms: Not Available to Industry
How to cite: VSVG-YFP-2xUVR8 was a gift from Matthew Kennedy (Addgene plasmid # 49800 ; http://n2t.net/addgene:49800 ; RRID:Addgene_49800)
