LOCUS       Exported 900 bp ds-DNA linear SYN 25-MAY-2021
DEFINITION  expresses VSVG fused to UVR8 for light-triggered trafficking .
ACCESSION   .
VERSION     .
KEYWORDS    VSVG-YFP-2xUVR8
SOURCE      synthetic DNA construct
  ORGANISM  synthetic DNA construct
REFERENCE   1 (bases 1 to 900)
  AUTHORS   Chen D, Gibson ES, Kennedy MJ
  TITLE     A light-triggered protein secretion system.
  JOURNAL   J Cell Biol. 2013 May 13;201(4):631-40. doi: 10.1083/jcb.201210119.
  PUBMED    23671313
REFERENCE   2 (bases 1 to 900)
  AUTHORS   .
  TITLE     Direct Submission
  JOURNAL   Exported May 25, 2021 from SnapGene Server 1.1.58
            http://www.snapgene.com
FEATURES             Location/Qualifiers
     source          1..900
                     /organism="synthetic DNA construct"
                     /mol_type="other DNA"
     CDS             complement(52..78)
                     /codon_start=1
                     /product="HA (human influenza hemagglutinin) epitope tag"
                     /label=HA
                     /translation="YPYDVPDYA"
ORIGIN
        1 tcaagggtcc ccaaactcac cctgaagttc tcaggatcct cacttttctt atgcgtagtc
       61 tggtacgtcg tacggataac tagtatcccg ggcccgcggt accgtcgacc caattcgtac
      121 acgcttgaca tcagtttgtg gaacactgat atcacctcca ttacctttgc ttgaaccatc
      181 cgttaggccc gtttcatcag gaacaactgc atatctctct gcaggcgaca cccagctttt
      241 ccctgaagat ggatcgatat tagaagattc tatatgttgt ccacttgctc catcgacgct
      301 gagtgcctct ataatcttgg gaaagttcct gtcaaccgac tctccaatgc cgagctgtcc
      361 atttgtacct ctaccccaag caaacacgtt atttctttca gtgacagcca aggtatgtct
      421 ccatccacat gagacttgaa ctactttctg atcatcggga aatcgcactt gcacaggaga
      481 acactgatct aaattattgc cgactcctac ttgtccaaac ttattccaac cccatccata
      541 tagttttcca tctgaagtca atgccattgt atgtctccaa cctcccgaaa tctgggagat
      601 aaaactgttg ctcagtgctt ccagtttgtg aggaataagg tgatcctcca agtctccatg
      661 tcctagctgt ccatatttgc tccatccata agtatacaat gctccagagt aggaaactga
      721 tattgtgtgc cgccatccac aagcaaccat tgacattttc tcaccaccag tagaggtaac
      781 tctttcagga actaagcggt cagtccggtc acctaatccc aaatttccgt atcttcccca
      841 gccccatcca tagaggtcac catcttctgt aactgcagca gtgtgttctg caccagcagc
//
