>Addgene plasmid #49800 | VSVG-YFP-2xUVR8 | addgene partial sequence | sequence record 76237 | CMV-F 5'-CGCAAATGGGCGGTAGGCGTG-3'
AGCTCGTTTAGTGAACCGTCAGATCGCCTGGAGACGCCATCCACGCTGTTTTGACCTCCATAGAAGACAC
CGGGACCGATCCAGCCTCCGGGGGATCTTGGTGGCGTGAAACTCCCGCACCTCTTCGGCCAGCGAATTCA
AGCTTCGAATTCGCCATGAAGTGCCTTTTGTACTTAGCTTTTTTATTCATCGGGGTGAATTGCAAGTTCA
CCATAGTTTTTCCACACAACCAAAAAGGAAACTGGAAAAATGTTCCTTCCAATTACCATTATTGCCCGTC
AAGCTCAGATTTAAATTGGCATAATGACTTAATAGGCACAGCCTTACAAGTCAAAATGCCCAAGAGTCAC
AAGGCTATTCAAGCAGACGGTTGGATGTGTCATGCTTCCAAATGGGTCACTACTTGTGATTTCCGCTGGT
ACGGACCGAAGTATATAACACATTCCATCCGATCCTTCACTCCATCTGTAGAACAATGCAAGGAAAGCAT
TGAACAAACGAAACAAGGAACTTGGCTGAATCCAGGCTTCCCTCCTCAAAGTTGTGGATATGCAACTGTG
ACGGATGCTGAAGCAGCGATTGTCCAGGTGACTCCTCACCATGTGCTTGTTGATGAATACACAGGAGAAT
GGGTTGATTCACAGTTCATCAACGGAAAATGCAGCAATGACATATGCCCCACTGTCCATAACTCCACAAC
CTGGCATTCCGACTATAAGGTCAAAGGGCTATGTGATTCTAACCTCATTTCCA
